>Addgene plasmid #142316 | TFORF2043 | addgene full sequence | sequence record 395787 | Addgene NGS Result
TTAATGTAGTCTTATGCAATACTCTTGTAGTCTTGCAACATGGTAACGATGAGTTAGCAACATGCCTTAC
AAGGAGAGAAAAAGCACCGTGCATGCCGATTGGTGGAAGTAAGGTGGTACGATCGTGCCTTATTAGGAAG
GCAACAGACGGGTCTGACATGGATTGGACGAACCACTGAATTGCCGCATTGCAGAGATATTGTATTTAAG
TGCCTAGCTCGATACATAAACGGGTCTCTCTGGTTAGACCAGATCTGAGCCTGGGAGCTCTCTGGCTAAC
TAGGGAACCCACTGCTTAAGCCTCAATAAAGCTTGCCTTGAGTGCTTCAAGTAGTGTGTGCCCGTCTGTT
GTGTGACTCTGGTAACTAGAGATCCCTCAGACCCTTTTAGTCAGTGTGGAAAATCTCTAGCAGTGGCGCC
CGAACAGGGACTTGAAAGCGAAAGGGAAACCAGAGGAGCTCTCTCGACGCAGGACTCGGCTTGCTGAAGC
GCGCACGGCAAGAGGCGAGGGGCGGCGACTGGTGAGTACGCCAAAAATTTTGACTAGCGGAGGCTAGAAG
GAGAGAGATGGGTGCGAGAGCGTCAGTATTAAGCGGGGGAGAATTAGATCGCGATGGGAAAAAATTCGGT
TAAGGCCAGGGGGAAAGAAAAAATATAAATTAAAACATATAGTATGGGCAAGCAGGGAGCTAGAACGATT
CGCAGTTAATCCTGGCCTGTTAGAAACATCAGAAGGCTGTAGACAAATACTGGGACAGCTACAACCATCC
CTTCAGACAGGATCAGAAGAACTTAGATCATTATATAATACAGTAGCAACCCTCTATTGTGTGCATCAAA
GGATAGAGATAAAAGACACCAAGGAAGCTTTAGACAAGATAGAGGAAGAGCAAAACAAAAGTAAGACCAC
CGCACAGCAAGCGGCCGCTGATCTTCAGACCTGGAGGAGGAGATATGAGGGACAATTGGAGAAGTGAATT
ATATAAATATAAAGTAGTAAAAATTGAACCATTAGGAGTAGCACCCACCAAGGCAAAGAGAAGAGTGGTG
CAGAGAGAAAAAAGAGCAGTGGGAATAGGAGCTTTGTTCCTTGGGTTCTTGGGAGCAGCAGGAAGCACTA
TGGGCGCAGCGTCAATGACGCTGACGGTACAGGCCAGACAATTATTGTCTGGTATAGTGCAGCAGCAGAA
CAATTTGCTGAGGGCTATTGAGGCGCAACAGCATCTGTTGCAACTCACAGTCTGGGGCATCAAGCAGCTC
CAGGCAAGAATCCTGGCTGTGGAAAGATACCTAAAGGATCAACAGCTCCTGGGGATTTGGGGTTGCTCTG
GAAAACTCATTTGCACCACTGCTGTGCCTTGGAATGCTAGTTGGAGTAATAAATCTCTGGAACAGATTTG
GAATCACACGACCTGGATGGAGTGGGACAGAGAAATTAACAATTACACAAGCTTAATACACTCCTTAATT
GAAGAATCGCAAAACCAGCAAGAAAAGAATGAACAAGAATTATTGGAATTAGATAAATGGGCAAGTTTGT
GGAATTGGTTTAACATAACAAATTGGCTGTGGTATATAAAATTATTCATAATGATAGTAGGAGGCTTGGT
AGGTTTAAGAATAGTTTTTGCTGTACTTTCTATAGTGAATAGAGTTAGGCAGGGATATTCACCATTATCG
TTTCAGACCCACCTCCCAACCCCGAGGGGACCCATGCATTGCATCTCAATTAGTCAGCAACCAGGTGTGG
AAAGTCCCCAGGCTCCCCAGCAGGCAGAAGTATGCAAAGCATGCGTCTCAATTAGTCAGCAACCATAGTC
CCGCCCCTAACTCCGCCCATCCCGCCCCTAACTCCGCCCAGTTCCGCCCATTCTCCGCCCCATGGCTGAC
TAATTTTTTTTATTTATGCAGAGGCCGAGGCCGCCTCGGCCTCTGAGCTATTCCAGAAGTAGTGAGGAGG
CTTTTTTGGAGGCCTAGGCTTTTGCAAAAAGCTTTCTAGAGGTACCACCGGAGCTTACCATGACCGAGTA
CAAGCCCACGGTGCGCCTCGCCACCCGCGACGACGTCCCCAGGGCCGTACGCACCCTCGCCGCCGCGTTC
GCCGACTACCCCGCCACGCGCCACACCGTCGATCCGGACCGCCACATCGAGCGGGTCACCGAGCTGCAAG
AACTCTTCCTCACGCGCGTCGGGCTCGACATCGGCAAGGTGTGGGTCGCGGACGACGGCGCCGCCGTGGC
GGTCTGGACCACGCCGGAGAGCGTCGAAGCGGGGGCGGTGTTCGCCGAGATCGGCCCGCGCATGGCCGAG
TTGAGCGGTTCCCGGCTGGCCGCGCAGCAACAGATGGAAGGCCTCCTGGCGCCGCACCGGCCCAAGGAGC
CCGCGTGGTTCCTGGCCACCGTCGGCGTCTCGCCCGACCACCAGGGCAAGGGTCTGGGCAGCGCCGTCGT
GCTCCCCGGAGTGGAGGCGGCCGAGCGCGCCGGGGTGCCCGCCTTCCTGGAGACCTCCGCGCCCCGCAAC
CTCCCCTTCTACGAGCGGCTCGGCTTCACCGTCACCGCCGACGTCGAGGTGCCCGAAGGACCGCGCACCT
GGTGCATGACCCGCAAGCCCGGTGCCAGTTAACGAATTCTAGATCTTGAGACAAATGGCAGTATTCATCC
ACAATTTTAAAAGAAAAGGGGGGATTGGGGGGTACAGTGCAGGGGAAAGAATAGTAGACATAATAGCAAC
AGACATACAAACTAAAGAATTACAAAAACAAATTACAAAAATTCAAAATTTTCGGGTTTATTACAGGGAC
AGCAGAGATCCACTTTGGCGCCGGCTCGAGGCCTGCAGGTGCAAAGATGGATAAAGTTTTAAACAGAGAG
GAATCTTTGCAGCTAATGGACCTTCTAGGTCTTGAAAGGAGTGGGAATTGGCTCCGGTGCCCGTCAGTGG
GCAGAGCGCACATCGCCCACAGTCCCCGAGAAGTTGGGGGGAGGGGTCGGCAATTGAACCGGTGCCTAGA
GAAGGTGGCGCGGGGTAAACTGGGAAAGTGATGTCGTGTACTGGCTCCGCCTTTTTCCCGAGGGTGGGGG
AGAACCGTATATAAGTGCAGTAGTCGCCGTGAACGTTCTTTTTCGCAACGGGTTTGCCGCCAGAACACAG
GTAAGTGCCGTGTGTGGTTCCCGCGGGCCTGGCCTCTTTACGGGTTATGGCCCTTGCGTGCCTTGAATTA
CTTCCACCTGGCTGCAGTACGTGATTCTTGATCCCGAGCTTCGGGTTGGAAGTGGGTGGGAGAGTTCGAG
GCCTTGCGCTTAAGGAGCCCCTTCGCCTCGTGCTTGAGTTGAGGCCTGGCCTGGGCGCTGGGGCCGCCGC
GTGCGAATCTGGTGGCACCTTCGCGCCTGTCTCGCTGCTTTCGATAAGTCTCTAGCCATTTAAAATTTTT
GATGACCTGCTGCGACGCTTTTTTTCTGGCAAGATAGTCTTGTAAATGCGGGCCAAGATCTGCACACTGG
TATTTCGGTTTTTGGGGCCGCGGGCGGCGACGGGGCCCGTGCGTCCCAGCGCACATGTTCGGCGAGGCGG
GGCCTGCGAGCGCGGCCACCGAGAATCGGACGGGGGTAGTCTCAAGCTGGCCGGCCTGCTCTGGTGCCTG
GCCTCGCGCCGCCGTGTATCGCCCCGCCCTGGGCGGCAAGGCTGGCCCGGTCGGCACCAGTTGCGTGAGC
GGAAAGATGGCCGCTTCCCGGCCCTGCTGCAGGGAGCTCAAAATGGAGGACGCGGCGCTCGGGAGAGCGG
GCGGGTGAGTCACCCACACAAAGGAAAAGGGCCTTTCCGTCCTCAGCCGTCGCTTCATGTGACTCCACGG
AGTACCGGGCGCCGTCCAGGCACCTCGATTAGTTCTCGAGCTTTTGGAGTACGTCGTCTTTAGGTTGGGG
GGAGGGGTTTTATGCGATGGAGTTTCCCCACACTGAGTGGGTGGAGACTGAAGTTAGGCCAGCTTGGCAC
TTGATGTAATTCTCCTTGGAATTTGCCCTTTTTGAGTTTGGATCTTGGTTCATTCTCAAGCCTCAGACAG
TGGTTCAAAGTTTTTTTCTTCCATTTCAGGTGTCGTGAGGCTAGCACCGCCACCATGAAACTACAGGCCG
TGATGGAGACGCTGTTGCAGCGGCAGCAGCGGGCGCGCCAGGAGCTGGAGGCCCGGCAGCAGCTGCCCCC
CGATCCCCCTGCTGCACCCCCCGGCCGGGCCCGGGCTGCCCCCGACGAGGACAGAGAGCCCGAGAGTGCC
CGGATGCAGCGGGCTCAGATGGCCGCACTGGCAGCCATGCGGGCTGCAGCTGCGGGCCTGGGACACCCAG
CCAGCCCCGGCGGCTCTGAGGATGGGCCCCCAGGCTCGGAGGAGGAGGACGCGGCCCGGGAGGGGACACC
GGGCTCACCCGGGCGAGGCAGAGAAGGGCCAGGAGAGGAGCACTTTGAGGACATGGCCTCCGACGAGGAC
ATGAAGCCCAAATGGGAGGAGGAGGAGATGGAGGAAGACCTCGGGGAGGATGAGGAGGAGGAGGAGGAGG
ATTACGAGGATGAGGAGGAGGAGGAGGACGAGGAGGGGCTGGGCCCCCCAGGCCCTGCCAGCTTGGGCAC
CACGGCACTGTTCCCCCGAAAGGCCCAGCCACCCCAGGCCTTCCGCGGCGATGGCGTTCCCAGGGTGCTG
GGGGGCCAGGAGCGGCCGGGGCCTGGCCCTGCCCACCCCGGAGGGGCCGCCCACGTAGCCCCGCAGCTGC
AGCCGCCTGACCACGGCGACTGGACTTACGAGGAGCAGTTTAAGCAGCTCTACGAACTCGACGGGGACCC
CAAGAGGAAGGAATTCCTGGATGACTTGTTCAGCTTCATGCAGAAGCGAGGGACACCTGTGAACCGCATC
CCCATCATGGCCAAACAGGTCCTTGACCTGTTCATGCTGTACGTGCTGGTGACGGAGAAGGGCGGCCTCG
TGGAGGTCATCAACAAGAAGCTGTGGCGTGAGATCACCAAGGGCCTCAACCTGCCCACGTCCATCACCAG
TGCAGCCTTCACCCTGCGGACCCAATACATGAAGTACCTGTACCCCTACGAGTGTGAGAAGCGGGGCCTC
AGTAACCCCAATGAGCTCCAGGCAGCCATAGACAGCAACCGACGGGAGGGCCGGCGCCAGAGCTTTGGTG
GCTCCCTCTTTGCCTACTCGCCAGGCGGGGCACACGGCATGCTCTCCTCACCCAAGCTACCCGTGTCCTC
CCTGGGCCTGGCCGCAAGCACCAATGGCAGCTCCATCACCCCCGCCCCTAAGATCAAGAAAGAGGAGGAC
TCAGCCATCCCCATCACAGTCCCTGGCCGCCTGCCTGTGTCCCTGGCGGGCCACCCTGTGGTGGCAGCCC
AGGCAGCAGCTGTGCAAGCAGCAGCCGCCCAAGCAGCTGTGGCCGCACAGGCAGCTGCCCTGGAACAGCT
GCGGGAGAAGCTGGAGTCTGCAGAGCCTCCGGAGAAGAAGATGGCCCTGGTGGCCGATGAGCAGCAACGG
CTGATGCAACGTGCACTCCAGCAGAACTTCCTGGCCATGGCGGCCCAGCTGCCCATGAGCATTCGGATCA
ACAGCCAAGCCTCCGAAAGCCGCCAGGACTCTGCTGTGAACCTGACGGGCACCAACGGCAGCAACAGCAT
CAGCATGTCGGTGGAGATCAACGGCATCATGTACACAGGAGTTCTGTTTGCTCAGCCGCCGGCCCCCACG
CCAACCTCTGCTCCCAACAAAGGAGGCGGCGGCGGCGGCGGCAGCAGCAGCAACGCAGGCGGCCGGGGAG
GAAACACCGGAACCAGCGGCGGCCAGGCTGGGCCAGCGGGGCTGTCCACACCCTCCACATCTACCTCAAA
TAACTCGTTGCCTTAGTAATGAACTAGTCCGTAACTTGAAAGTATTTCGATTTCTTGGCTTTATATATCT
TGTGGAAAGGACGATTAGAGGCTGCCCTCTTTAGCCACACGCGTTAAGTCGACAATCAACCTCTGGATTA
CAAAATTTGTGAAAGATTGACTGGTATTCTTAACTATGTTGCTCCTTTTACGCTATGTGGATACGCTGCT
TTAATGCCTTTGTATCATGCTATTGCTTCCCGTATGGCTTTCATTTTCTCCTCCTTGTATAAATCCTGGT
TGCTGTCTCTTTATGAGGAGTTGTGGCCCGTTGTCAGGCAACGTGGCGTGGTGTGCACTGTGTTTGCTGA
CGCAACCCCCACTGGTTGGGGCATTGCCACCACCTGTCAGCTCCTTTCCGGGACTTTCGCTTTCCCCCTC
CCTATTGCCACGGCGGAACTCATCGCCGCCTGCCTTGCCCGCTGCTGGACAGGGGCTCGGCTGTTGGGCA
CTGACAATTCCGTGGTGTTGTCGGGGAAATCATCGTCCTTTCCTTGGCTGCTCGCCTGTGTTGCCACCTG
GATTCTGCGCGGGACGTCCTTCTGCTACGTCCCTTCGGCCCTCAATCCAGCGGACCTTCCTTCCCGCGGC
CTGCTGCCGGCTCTGCGGCCTCTTCCGCGTCTTCGCCTTCGCCCTCAGACGAGTCGGATCTCCCTTTGGG
CCGCCTCCCCGCGTCGACTTTAAGACCAATGACTTACAAGGCAGCTGTAGATCTTAGCCACTTTTTAAAA
GAAAAGGGGGGACTGGAAGGGCTAATTCACTCCCAACGAAGACAAGATCTGCTTTTTGCTTGTACTGGGT
CTCTCTGGTTAGACCAGATCTGAGCCTGGGAGCTCTCTGGCTAACTAGGGAACCCACTGCTTAAGCCTCA
ATAAAGCTTGCCTTGAGTGCTTCAAGTAGTGTGTGCCCGTCTGTTGTGTGACTCTGGTAACTAGAGATCC
CTCAGACCCTTTTAGTCAGTGTGGAAAATCTCTAGCAGTACGTATAGTAGTTCATGTCATCTTATTATTC
AGTATTTATAACTTGCAAAGAAATGAATATCAGAGAGTGAGAGGAACTTGTTTATTGCAGCTTATAATGG
TTACAAATAAAGCAATAGCATCACAAATTTCACAAATAAAGCATTTTTTTCACTGCATTCTAGTTGTGGT
TTGTCCAAACTCATCAATGTATCTTATCATGTCTGGCTCTAGCTATCCCGCCCCTAACTCCGCCCATCCC
GCCCCTAACTCCGCCCAGTTCCGCCCATTCTCCGCCCCATGGCTGACTAATTTTTTTTATTTATGCAGAG
GCCGAGGCCGCCTCGGCCTCTGAGCTATTCCAGAAGTAGTGAGGAGGCTTTTTTGGAGGCCTAGGGACGT
ACCCAATTCGCCCTATAGTGAGTCGTATTACGCGCGCTCACTGGCCGTCGTTTTACAACGTCGTGACTGG
GAAAACCCTGGCGTTACCCAACTTAATCGCCTTGCAGCACATCCCCCTTTCGCCAGCTGGCGTAATAGCG
AAGAGGCCCGCACCGATCGCCCTTCCCAACAGTTGCGCAGCCTGAATGGCGAATGGG
[124 nt withheld, positions 7478-7601]
C
[91 nt withheld, positions 7603-7693]
A
[49 nt withheld, positions 7695-7743]
CCTTTGACGTTGGAGTCCACGTTCTTT
[37 nt withheld, positions 7771-7807]
ACCCTATCTCGGTCTATTCTTTTGATTTATAAGGGATTTTGCCGATTTCGGCCTATTGGTTAAAAAATGA
GCTGATTTAACAAAAATTTAACGCGAATTTTAACAAAATATTAACGCTTACAATTTAGGTGGCACTTTTC
GGGGAAATGTGCGCGGAACCCCTATTTGTTTATTTTTCTAAATACATTCAAATATGTATCCGCTCATGAG
ACAATAACCCTGATAAATGCTTCAATAATATTGAAAAAGGAAGAGTATGAGTATTCAACATTTCCGTGTC
GCCCTTATTCCCTTTTTTGCGGCATTTTGCCTTCCTGTTTTTGCTCACCCAGAAACGCTGGTGAAAGTAA
AAGATGCTGAAGATCAGTTGGGTGCACGAGTGGGTTACATCGAACTGGATCTCAACAGCGGTAAGATCCT
TGAGAGTTTTCGCCCCGAAGAACGTTTTCCAATGATGAGCACTTTTAAAGTTCTGCTATGTGGCGCGGTA
TTATCCCGTATTGACGCCGGGCAAGAGCAACTCGGTCGCCGCATACACTATTCTCAGAATGACTTGGTTG
AGTACTCACCAGTCACAGAAAAGCATCTTACGGATGGCATGACAGTAAGAGAATTATGCAGTGCTGCCAT
AACCATGAGTGATAACACTGCGGCCAACTTACTTCTGACAACGATCGGAGGACCGAAGGAGCTAACCGCT
TTTTTGCACAACATGGGGGATCATGTAACTCGCCTTGATCGTTGGGAACCGGAGCTGAATGAAGCCATAC
CAAACGACGAGCGTGACACCACGATGCCTGTAGCAATGGCAACAACGTTGCGCAAACTATTAACTGGCGA
ACTACTTACTCTAGCTTCCCGGCAACAATTAATAGACTGGATGGAGGCGGATAAAGTTGCAGGACCACTT
CTGCGCTCGGCCCTTCCGGCTGGCTGGTTTATTGCTGATAAATCTGGAGCCGGTGAGCGTGGGTCTCGCG
GTATCATTGCAGCACTGGGGCCAGATGGTAAGCCCTCCCGTATCGTAGTTATCTACACGACGGGGAGTCA
GGCAACTATGGATGAACGAAATAGACAGATCGCTGAGATAGGTGCCTCACTGATTAAGCATTGGTAACTG
TCAGACCAAGTTTACTCATATATACTTTAGATTGATTTAAAACTTCATTTTTAATTTAAAAGGATCTAGG
TGAAGATCCTTTTTGATAATCTCATGACCAAAATCCCTTAACGTGAGTTTTCGTTCCACTGAGCGTCAGA
CCCCGTAGAAAAGATCAAAGGATCTTCTTGAGATCCTTTTTTTCTGCGCGTAATCTGCTGCTTGCAAACA
AAAAAACCACCGCTACCAGCGGTGGTTTGTTTGCCGGATCAAGAGCTACCAACTCTTTTTCCGAAGGTAA
CTGGCTTCAGCAGAGCGCAGATACCAAATACTGTTCTTCTAGTGTAGCCGTAGTTAGGCCACCACTTCAA
GAACTCTGTAGCACCGCCTACATACCTCGCTCTGCTAATCCTGTTACCAGTGGCTGCTGCCAGTGGCGAT
AAGTCGTGTCTTACCGGGTTGGACTCAAGACGATAGTTACCGGATAAGGCGCAGCGGTCGGGCTGAACGG
GGGGTTCGTGCACACAGCCCAGCTTGGAGCGAACGACCTACACCGAACTGAGATACCTACAGCGTGAGCT
ATGAGAAAGCGCCACGCTTCCCGAAGGGAGAAAGGCGGACAGGTATCCGGTAAGCGGCAGGGTCGGAACA
GGAGAGCGCACGAGGGAGCTTCCAGGGGGAAACGCCTGGTATCTTTATAGTCCTGTCGGGTTTCGCCACC
TCTGACTTGAGCGTCGATTTTTGTGATGCTCGTCAGGGGGGCGGAGCCTATGGAAAAACGCCAGCAACGC
GGCCTTTTTACGGTTCCTGGCCTTTTGCTGGCCTTTTGCTCACATGTTCTTTCCTGCGTTATCCCCTGAT
TCTGTGGATAACCGTATTACCGCCTTTGAGTGAGCTGATACCGCTCGCCGCAGCCGAACGACCGAGCGCA
GCGAGTCAGTGAGCGAGGAAGCGGAAGAGCGCCCAATACGCAAACCGCCTCTCCCCGCGCGTTGGCCGAT
TCATTAATGCAGCTGGCACGACAGGTTTCCCGACTGGAAAGCGGGCAGTGAGCGCAACGCAATTAATGTG
AGTTAGCTCACTCATTAGGCACCCCAGGCTTTACACTTTATGCTTCCGGCTCGTATGTTGTGTGGAATTG
TGAGCGGATAACAATTTCACACAGGAAACAGCTATGACCATGATTACGCCAAGCGCGCAATTAACCCTCA
CTAAAGGGAACAAAAGCTGGAGCTGCAAGC
Features (pLannotate 1.2.2; 31 found; start..end, strand, type, name):
      5..231     +  promoter       RSV promoter: Rous sarcoma virus enhancer/promoter
    232..412     +  LTR            5' LTR (truncated): truncated 5' long terminal repeat (LTR) from HIV-1
    459..584     +  misc_feature   HIV-1 Ψ: packaging signal of human immunodeficiency virus type 1
    568..931     +  CDS            HIV-1 gag (fragment): gag protein from human immunodeficiency virus 1; gag
   1077..1310    +  misc_feature   RRE: The Rev response element (RRE) of HIV-1 allows for Rev-dependent mRNA export from the nucleus to the cytoplasm.
   1687..1713    +  CDS            Rev (fragment): human immunodeficiency virus 1 (HIV-1) Rev protein; rev; enhances nuclear export of unspliced and incompletely spliced viral mRNAs
   1720..1743    +  promoter       SV40 promoter (fragment): SV40 early promoter
   1744..1815    +  promoter       SV40 promoter (fragment): SV40 enhancer and early promoter
   1839..1974    +  rep_origin     SV40 ori: SV40 origin of replication
   2020..2616    +  CDS            PuroR (fragment): puromycin N-acetyltransferase; pac from Streptomyces; confers resistance to puromycin
   2665..2782    +  misc_feature   cPPT/CTS: central polypurine tract and central termination sequence of HIV-1
   2847..2913    +  CDS            small t antigen (fragment): SV40 (simian virus 40) small t antigen
   2920..4098    +  promoter       EF-1α promoter: strong constitutive promoter for human elongation factor EF-1α
   4115..5893    +  CDS            ARID3A: ARI3A_HUMAN - Also known as DRIL1, DRIL3, DRX, E2FBP1. Experimental evidence at protein level: Swiss-Prot protein existence level 1. Transcription factor which may be involved in the control of cell cycle progression by the RB1/E2F1 pathway and in B-cell differentiation. From Homo sapiens (Human).
   5909..5962    +  promoter       U6 promoter (fragment): RNA polymerase III promoter for human U6 snRNA
   6004..6592    +  misc_feature   WPRE: woodchuck hepatitis virus posttranscriptional regulatory element
   6643..6662    +  misc_feature   cPPT/CTS (fragment): central polypurine tract and central termination sequence of HIV-1
   6664..6897    +  LTR            3' LTR (ΔU3): self-inactivating 3' long terminal repeat (LTR) from HIV-1
   6975..7096    +  polyA_signal   SV40 poly(A) signal: SV40 polyadenylation signal
   7136..7271    +  rep_origin     SV40 ori: SV40 origin of replication
   7292..7310    -  promoter       T7 promoter: promoter for bacteriophage T7 RNA polymerase
   7318..7473    +  CDS            lacZα (fragment): LacZα fragment of β-galactosidase; lacZ fragment
   7478..7906    +  rep_origin     f1 ori (sequence partly withheld): f1 bacteriophage origin of replication; arrow indicates direction of (+) strand synthesis
   7959..8063    +  promoter       AmpR promoter: bla
   8064..8924    +  CDS            AmpR: β-lactamase; bla; confers resistance to ampicillin, carbenicillin, and related antibiotics
   9095..9683    +  rep_origin     ori: high-copy-number ColE1/pMB1/pBR322/pUC origin of replication
   9866..9958    +  CDS            lacI (fragment): lac repressor; lacI; The lac repressor binds to the lac operator to inhibit transcription in E. coli. This inhibition can be relieved by adding lactose or isopropyl-β-D-thiogalactopyranoside (IPTG).
   9971..9992    +  protein_bind   CAP binding site: CAP binding activates transcription in the presence of cAMP. E. coli catabolite activator protein
  10007..10037   +  promoter       lac promoter: promoter for the E. coli lac operon
  10045..10061   +  protein_bind   lac operator: The lac repressor binds to the lac operator to inhibit transcription in E. coli. This inhibition can be relieved by adding lactose or isopropyl-β-D-thiogalactopyranoside (IPTG). lac repressor encoded by lacI
  10106..10124   +  promoter       T3 promoter: promoter for bacteriophage T3 RNA polymerase
