[The description below was written by a language model from this plasmid's Addgene catalogue record and pLannotate feature annotations shown in this document.]
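Description:
TFORF2043 is a third-generation-style, self-inactivating lentiviral expression plasmid built on the pLX_TRC317 backbone and carrying the human transcription factor ARID3A (also known as BRIGHT or DRIL1). It belongs to a barcoded transcription factor ORF collection in which each construct carries a unique 24-bp barcode, so that the overexpressed factor can be identified by sequencing in pooled screens. The barcode is not annotated in the feature table, so its exact position is not stated. In bacteria the plasmid is maintained through a high-copy ColE1/pUC-type origin and an ampicillin resistance gene. An f1 origin and remnants of a lac/lacZα cloning region with T7 and T3 promoters are also present. The depositor notes that the plasmid can recombine during propagation.

The viral transcript is driven by an RSV promoter fused to a truncated HIV-1 5' LTR. This is followed by the Ψ packaging signal with a partial gag sequence, the Rev response element for Rev-dependent nuclear export, and a cPPT/CTS element. The region between the LTRs holds two expression units. In the first, an SV40 early promoter/origin drives puromycin N-acetyltransferase for selecting transduced mammalian cells. In the second, the strong constitutive EF-1α promoter drives the ARID3A coding sequence, which was produced by gene synthesis. A WPRE downstream of the ORF enhances transcript stability and expression, and the ΔU3 3' LTR inactivates the viral promoter after integration. An SV40 polyadenylation signal lies beyond the LTR. A short stretch between the ORF and the WPRE is annotated as a U6 promoter fragment, which is too small to be a functional promoter. The construct is used to produce lentivirus for stable ARID3A overexpression, individually or within pooled screens of transcription factors such as directed differentiation studies.
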