Addgene plasmid #142316: TFORF2043
Purpose: Lentiviral vector for overexpressing transcription factor ORFs with unique 24-bp barcodes. Barcodes facilitate identification of transcription factors in pooled screens.
Depositing lab: Feng Zhang. Depositing organization: Broad Institute. Publication: A transcription factor atlas of directed differentiation. Joung J, Ma S, Tay T, Geiger-Schuller KR, Kirchgatterer PC, Verdine VK, Guo B, Arias-Garcia MA, Allen WE, Singh A, Kuksenko O, Abudayyeh OO, Gootenberg JS, Fu Z, Macrae RK, Buenrostro JD, Regev A, Zhang F. Cell. 2023 Jan 5;186(1):209-229.e26. doi: 10.1016/j.cell.2022.11.026. PubMed 36608654.
Backbone
  Vector backbone: pLX_TRC317
  Backbone manufacturer: Broad Institute Genetic Perturbation Platform
  Backbone size w/o insert (bp): 8264
  Vector type: Mammalian Expression, Lentiviral
  Selectable markers: Puromycin
Growth in bacteria
  Bacterial resistance: Ampicillin, 100 μg/mL
  Growth temperature: 37°C
  Growth strain: NEB Stable
  Copy number: High Copy
Gene/Insert
  Gene/Insert name: ARID3A
  Species: H. sapiens (human)
  Insert size (bp): 1883
  Entrez Gene: ARID3A (a.k.a. BRIGHT, DRIL1, DRIL3, E2FBP1)
  Promoter: EF1a
  Cloning method: Unknown
  Sequencing primers: 5′ GGGTGGAGACTGAAGTTAGGCCAG; 3′ CACATAGCGTAAAAGGAGCAACATAG
Terms and licenses: Academic/Nonprofit Terms; Industry Terms: Not Available to Industry
Depositor comments: XM_017026445,XM_005259514,NM_005224,XM_005259513,ENST00000263620 . The transcription factor ORF portion of this plasmid was synthesized by Genewiz. Please test multiple small colonies in case of plasmid recombination. To make this collection available in a timely manner, a portion of this collection was not fully sequenced by Addgene. If an Addgene verified full plasmid sequence is not available, please contact us prior to placing an order to request the full sequence.
How to cite: TFORF2043 was a gift from Feng Zhang (Addgene plasmid # 142316 ; http://n2t.net/addgene:142316 ; RRID:Addgene_142316)
