>Addgene plasmid #142316 | TFORF2043 | depositor partial sequence | sequence record 279086 | Insert
ACCGCCACCATGAAACTACAGGCCGTGATGGAGACGCTGTTGCAGCGGCAGCAGCGGGCGCGCCAGGAGC
TGGAGGCCCGGCAGCAGCTGCCCCCCGATCCCCCTGCTGCACCCCCCGGCCGGGCCCGGGCTGCCCCCGA
CGAGGACAGAGAGCCCGAGAGTGCCCGGATGCAGCGGGCTCAGATGGCCGCACTGGCAGCCATGCGGGCT
GCAGCTGCGGGCCTGGGACACCCAGCCAGCCCCGGCGGCTCTGAGGATGGGCCCCCAGGCTCGGAGGAGG
AGGACGCGGCCCGGGAGGGGACACCGGGCTCACCCGGGCGAGGCAGAGAAGGGCCAGGAGAGGAGCACTT
TGAGGACATGGCCTCCGACGAGGACATGAAGCCCAAATGGGAGGAGGAGGAGATGGAGGAAGACCTCGGG
GAGGATGAGGAGGAGGAGGAGGAGGATTACGAGGATGAGGAGGAGGAGGAGGACGAGGAGGGGCTGGGCC
CCCCAGGCCCTGCCAGCTTGGGCACCACGGCACTGTTCCCCCGAAAGGCCCAGCCACCCCAGGCCTTCCG
CGGCGATGGCGTTCCCAGGGTGCTGGGGGGCCAGGAGCGGCCGGGGCCTGGCCCTGCCCACCCCGGAGGG
GCCGCCCACGTAGCCCCGCAGCTGCAGCCGCCTGACCACGGCGACTGGACTTACGAGGAGCAGTTTAAGC
AGCTCTACGAACTCGACGGGGACCCCAAGAGGAAGGAATTCCTGGATGACTTGTTCAGCTTCATGCAGAA
GCGAGGGACACCTGTGAACCGCATCCCCATCATGGCCAAACAGGTCCTTGACCTGTTCATGCTGTACGTG
CTGGTGACGGAGAAGGGCGGCCTCGTGGAGGTCATCAACAAGAAGCTGTGGCGTGAGATCACCAAGGGCC
TCAACCTGCCCACGTCCATCACCAGTGCAGCCTTCACCCTGCGGACCCAATACATGAAGTACCTGTACCC
CTACGAGTGTGAGAAGCGGGGCCTCAGTAACCCCAATGAGCTCCAGGCAGCCATAGACAGCAACCGACGG
GAGGGCCGGCGCCAGAGCTTTGGTGGCTCCCTCTTTGCCTACTCGCCAGGCGGGGCACACGGCATGCTCT
CCTCACCCAAGCTACCCGTGTCCTCCCTGGGCCTGGCCGCAAGCACCAATGGCAGCTCCATCACCCCCGC
CCCTAAGATCAAGAAAGAGGAGGACTCAGCCATCCCCATCACAGTCCCTGGCCGCCTGCCTGTGTCCCTG
GCGGGCCACCCTGTGGTGGCAGCCCAGGCAGCAGCTGTGCAAGCAGCAGCCGCCCAAGCAGCTGTGGCCG
CACAGGCAGCTGCCCTGGAACAGCTGCGGGAGAAGCTGGAGTCTGCAGAGCCTCCGGAGAAGAAGATGGC
CCTGGTGGCCGATGAGCAGCAACGGCTGATGCAACGTGCACTCCAGCAGAACTTCCTGGCCATGGCGGCC
CAGCTGCCCATGAGCATTCGGATCAACAGCCAAGCCTCCGAAAGCCGCCAGGACTCTGCTGTGAACCTGA
CGGGCACCAACGGCAGCAACAGCATCAGCATGTCGGTGGAGATCAACGGCATCATGTACACAGGAGTTCT
GTTTGCTCAGCCGCCGGCCCCCACGCCAACCTCTGCTCCCAACAAAGGAGGCGGCGGCGGCGGCGGCAGC
AGCAGCAACGCAGGCGGCCGGGGAGGAAACACCGGAACCAGCGGCGGCCAGGCTGGGCCAGCGGGGCTGT
CCACACCCTCCACATCTACCTCAAATAACTCGTTGCCTTAGTAATGAACTAGTCCGTAACTTGAAAGTAT
TTCGATTTCTTGGCTTTATATATCTTGTGGAAAGGACGATTAGAGGCTGCCCTCTTTAGCCAC
