>Addgene plasmid #142316 | TFORF2043 | depositor partial sequence | sequence record 279087 | Barcode
TTAGAGGCTGCCCTCTTTAGCCAC
